Addgene plasmid #193145: PB-SRT-Puro_BC3
Purpose: Barcoded piggyBac self-reporting transposon with puromycin marker for mammalian calling cards
Depositing lab: Rob Mitra. Depositing organization: Washington University in Saint Louis. Publication: Measuring transcription factor binding and gene expression using barcoded self-reporting transposon calling cards and transcriptomes. Lalli M, Yen A, Thopte U, Dong F, Moudgil A, Chen X, Milbrandt J, Dougherty JD, Mitra RD. NAR Genom Bioinform. 2022 Aug 31;4(3):lqac061. doi: 10.1093/nargab/lqac061. eCollection 2022 Sep. PubMed 36062164.
Backbone
  Vector backbone: PB-SRT-Puro
  Vector type: Mammalian Expression
Growth in bacteria
  Bacterial resistance: Ampicillin, 100 μg/mL
  Growth temperature: 37°C
  Growth strain: NEB Stable
  Copy number: High Copy
Gene/Insert
  Gene/Insert name: Barcoded piggyBac Puro SRT
  Species: H. sapiens (human)
  Mutation: Barcode: CCAA
  Cloning method: Gibson Cloning
Terms and licenses: Academic/Nonprofit Terms; Industry Terms: Not Available to Industry
How to cite: PB-SRT-Puro_BC3 was a gift from Rob Mitra (Addgene plasmid # 193145 ; http://n2t.net/addgene:193145 ; RRID:Addgene_193145)
