[The description below was written by a language model from this plasmid's Addgene catalogue record and pLannotate feature annotations shown in this document.]
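Description:
PB-SRT-Puro_BC3 is a mammalian expression plasmid carrying a barcoded piggyBac self-reporting transposon (SRT) with a puromycin selection marker, built on the PB-SRT-Puro backbone for use in mammalian "calling cards" experiments. It is propagated in E. coli as a high-copy plasmid through a ColE1/pUC-type origin and selected with ampicillin via the AmpR (β-lactamase) gene and its native promoter. Remnants of a pBluescript-style cloning vector are also annotated, including fragments of an M13 origin, lacZα and the multiple cloning site, plus a T7 promoter. The full sequence is about 5 kb.

The payload is a puromycin N-acetyltransferase (PuroR) coding sequence driven by the human EF-1α core promoter with portions of EF-1α intron A. This gives constitutive expression in mammalian cells and allows puromycin selection of cells that have integrated the transposon. The automated annotation does not label the piggyBac terminal repeats, although the catalogue entry describes the insert as a piggyBac transposon, and no polyadenylation signal is annotated after PuroR. That absence fits the general self-reporting design, in which transcripts starting inside the transposon read through its end into flanking genomic DNA, so insertion sites can be recovered from RNA. A hammerhead ribozyme is annotated downstream of the cassette; in such designs a plasmid-borne ribozyme would cleave transcripts from unintegrated plasmid, though the record does not state this role. The short 5S rRNA and RSF ori fragment hits may be incidental matches.

This version carries a four-nucleotide barcode, introduced by Gibson cloning, that distinguishes it from other members of the series. Barcoding lets samples or replicates be pooled when mapping transcription factor binding through transposon insertions, alongside transcriptome measurements. A piggyBac transposase, typically fused to a factor of interest, must be supplied from a separate construct.
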