Features (pLannotate 1.2.2; 14 found; start..end, strand, type, name):
      3..134     -  rep_origin     M13 ori (fragment): M13 bacteriophage origin of replication; arrow indicates direction of (+) strand synthesis
    155..311     -  CDS            lacZα (fragment): LacZα fragment of β-galactosidase; lacZ fragment
    320..338     +  promoter       T7 promoter: promoter for bacteriophage T7 RNA polymerase
    609..627     -  misc_feature   MCS (fragment): pBluescript multiple cloning site
    697..908     +  promoter       EF-1α core promoter: core promoter for human elongation factor EF-1α
    909..1022    +  intron         EF-1α intron A (fragment): intron upstream of the start codon of human EF-1α
   1648..1851    +  intron         EF-1α intron A: truncated intron upstream of the start codon of human EF-1α
   1874..2473    +  CDS            PuroR: puromycin N-acetyltransferase; pac from Streptomyces alboniger; confers resistance to puromycin
   2916..2968    +  ncRNA          Hammerhead 1: Accession: RF00163 - Hammerhead ribozyme (type I)
   3009..3127    +  ncRNA          5S rRNA: Accession: RF00001 - 5S ribosomal RNA
   3167..3207    -  rep_origin     RSF ori (fragment): Plasmids containing the RSF 1030 origin of replication can be propagated in E. coli cells that contain additional plasmids with compatible origins.
   3285..3873    -  rep_origin     ori: high-copy-number ColE1/pMB1/pBR322/pUC origin of replication
   4044..4904    -  CDS            AmpR: β-lactamase; bla; confers resistance to ampicillin, carbenicillin, and related antibiotics
   4905..5009    -  promoter       AmpR promoter: bla
>Addgene plasmid #193145 | PB-SRT-Puro_BC3 | addgene full sequence | sequence record 378587 | Addgene NGS Result
CTAAATTGTAAGCGTTAATATTTTGTTAAAATTCGCGTTAAATTTTTGTTAAATCAGCTCATTTTTTAAC
CAATAGGCCGAAATCGGCAAAATCCCTTATAAATCAAAAGAATAGACCGAGATAGGGTTGAGTGGCCGCT
ACAGGGCGCTCCCATTCGCCATTCAGGCTGCGCAACTGTTGGGAAGGGCGTTTCGGTGCGGGCCTCTTCG
CTATTACGCCAGCTGGCGAAAGGGGGATGTGCTGCAAGGCGATTAAGTTGGGTAACGCCAGGGTTTTCCC
AGTCACGACGTTGTAAAACGACGGCCAGTGAGCGCGACGTAATACGACTCACTATAGGGCGAATTGGCGG
AAGGCCGTCAAGGCCGCATTTAACCCTAGAAAGATAATCATATTGTGACGTACGTTAAAGATAATCATGT
GTAAAATTGACGCATGTGTTTTATCGGTCTGTATATCGAGGTTTATTTATTAATTTGAATAGATATTAAG
TTTTATTATATTTACACTTACATACTAATAATAAATTCAACAAACAATTTATTTATGTTTATTTATTTAT
TAAAAAAAACAAAAACTCAAAATTTCTTCTATAAAGTAACAAAACTTTTATCGAATTCCTGCAGCCCAGC
TTGATCTTAGGTCCCTCGACGAATTCTCTAGAGAAGAGCATGCGTGAGGCTCCGGTGCCCGTCAGTGGGC
AGAGCGCACATCGCCCACAGTCCCCGAGAAGTTGGGGGGAGGGGTCGGCAATTGAACCGGTGCCTAGAGA
AGGTGGCGCGGGGTAAACTGGGAAAGTGATGTCGTGTACTGGCTCCGCCTTTTTCCCGAGGGTGGGGGAG
AACCGTATATAAGTGCAGTAGTCGCCGTGAACGTTCTTTTTCGCAACGGGTTTGCCGCCAGAACACAGGT
AAGTGCCGTGTGTGGTTCCCGCGGGCCTGGCCTCTTTACGGGTTATGGCCCTTGCGTGCCTTGAATTACT
TCCACGCCCCTGGCTGCAGTACGTGATTCTTGATCCCGAGCTTCGGGTTGGAAGTGGGTGGGAGAGTTCG
AGGCCTTGCGCTTAAGGAGCCCCTTCGCCTCGTGCTTGAGTTGAGGCCTGGCTTGGGCGCTGGGGCCGCC
GCGTGCGAATCTGGTGGCACCTTCGCGCCTGTCTCGCTGCTTTCGATAAGTCTCTAGCCATTTAAAATTT
TTGATGACCTGCTGCGACGCTTTTTTTCTGGCAAGATAGTCTTGTAAATGCGGGCCAAGATCTGCACACT
GGTATTTCGGTTTTTGGGGCCGCGGGCGGCGACGGGGCCCGTGCGTCCCAGCGCACATGTTCGGCGAGGC
GGGGCCTGCGAGCGCGGCCACCGAGAATCGGACGGGGGTAGTCTCAAGCTGGCCGGCCTGCTCTGGTGCC
TGGCCTCGCGCCGCCGTGTATCGCCCCGCCCTGGGCGGCAAGGCTGGCCCGGTCGGCACCAGTTGCGTGA
GCGGAAAGATGGCCGCTTCCCGGCCCTGCTGCAGGGAGCTCAAAATGGAGGACGCGGCGCTCGGGAGAGC
GGGCGGGTGAGTCACCCACACAAAGGAAAAGGGCCTTTCCGTCCTCAGCCGTCGCTTCATGTGACTCCAC
GGAGTACCGGGCGCCGTCCAGGCACCTCGATTAGTTCTCGAGCTTTTGGAGTACGTCGTCTTTAGGTTGG
GGGGAGGGGTTTTATGCGATGGAGTTTCCCCACACTGAGTGGGTGGAGACTGAAGTTAGGCCAGCTTGGC
ACTTGATGTAATTCTCCTTGGAATTTGCCCTTTTTGAGTTTGGATCTTGGTTCATTCTCAAGCCTCAGAC
AGTGGTTCAAAGTTTTTTTCTTCCATTTCAGGTGTCGTGAAAACTACGCCACCATGACCGAGTACAAGCC
CACGGTGCGCCTCGCCACCCGCGACGACGTCCCCAGGGCCGTACGCACCCTCGCCGCCGCGTTCGCCGAC
TACCCCGCCACGCGCCACACCGTCGATCCGGACCGCCACATCGAGCGGGTCACCGAGCTGCAAGAACTCT
TCCTCACGCGCGTCGGGCTCGACATCGGCAAGGTGTGGGTCGCGGACGACGGCGCCGCGGTGGCGGTCTG
GACCACGCCGGAGAGCGTCGAAGCGGGGGCGGTGTTCGCCGAGATCGGCCCGCGCATGGCCGAGTTGAGC
GGTTCCCGGCTGGCCGCGCAGCAACAGATGGAAGGCCTCCTGGCGCCGCACCGGCCCAAGGAGCCCGCGT
GGTTCCTGGCCACCGTCGGCGTCTCGCCCGACCACCAGGGCAAGGGTCTGGGCAGCGCCGTCGTGCTCCC
CGGAGTGGAGGCGGCCGAGCGCGCCGGGGTGCCCGCCTTCCTGGAGACCTCCGCGCCCCGCAACCTCCCC
TTCTACGAGCGGCTCGGCTTCACCGTCACCGCCGACGTCGAGGTGCCCGAAGGACCGCGCACCTGGTGCA
TGACCCGCAAGCCCGGTGCCTGATAACAACTCGAGTACCGGCTTAAGTGATAGATCGGAAGAGCGGTTCA
GCAGGAATGCCGAGACCGGTTTAAACTCAGTGTCCATAGCGACGCCGGCGCGATAAGCTATCTATAACAA
GAAAATATATATATAATAAGTTATCACGTAAGTAGAACATGAAATAACAATATAATTATCGTATGAGTTA
AATCTTAAAAGTCACGTAAAAGATAATCATGCGTCATTTTGACTCACGCGGTCGTTATAGTTCAAAATCA
GTGACACTTACCGCATTGACAAGCACGCCTCACGGGAGCTCCAAGCGGCGACTGAGATGTCCTAAATGCA
CAGCGACGGATTCGCGCTATTTAGAAAGAGAGAGCAATATTTCAAGAATGCATGCGTCAATTTTACGCAG
ACTATCTTTCCAAGGTTAAGAGCTCAAGCTTCTGAGATGCAGGTACATCCCACTGATGAGTCCCAAATAG
GACGAAACGCGCTTCGGTGCGTCTGGGATTCCACTGCTATCCACGCGGCCGCACGGCATTACGTTAGACG
TCTAGGCCACACCACCCTGAAGGCGCCTGCTCGCCTCTGATCTGTTGAAGCTAAGCAGGGTCGGTCCTGG
TTAGTACTTGGATGGGACTCCGCCTGGTAATAGCCGGTACCGTAGGCTTGCATGGTCATAGCTGTTTCCT
TGCGTATTGGGCGCTCTCCGCTTCCTCGCTCACTGACTCGCTGCGCTCGGTCGTTCGGGTAAAGCCTGGG
GTGCCTAATGAGCAAAAGGCCAGCAAAAGGCCAGGAACCGTAAAAAGGCCGCGTTGCTGGCGTTTTTCCA
TAGGCTCCGCCCCCCTGACGAGCATCACAAAAATCGACGCTCAAGTCAGAGGTGGCGAAACCCGACAGGA
CTATAAAGATACCAGGCGTTTCCCCCTGGAAGCTCCCTCGTGCGCTCTCCTGTTCCGACCCTGCCGCTTA
CCGGATACCTGTCCGCCTTTCTCCCTTCGGGAAGCGTGGCGCTTTCTCATAGCTCACGCTGTAGGTATCT
CAGTTCGGTGTAGGTCGTTCGCTCCAAGCTGGGCTGTGTGCACGAACCCCCCGTTCAGCCCGACCGCTGC
GCCTTATCCGGTAACTATCGTCTTGAGTCCAACCCGGTAAGACACGACTTATCGCCACTGGCAGCAGCCA
CTGGTAACAGGATTAGCAGAGCGAGGTATGTAGGCGGTGCTACAGAGTTCTTGAAGTGGTGGCCTAACTA
CGGCTACACTAGAAGAACAGTATTTGGTATCTGCGCTCTGCTGAAGCCAGTTACCTTCGGAAAAAGAGTT
GGTAGCTCTTGATCCGGCAAACAAACCACCGCTGGTAGCGGTGGTTTTTTTGTTTGCAAGCAGCAGATTA
CGCGCAGAAAAAAAGGATCTCAAGAAGATCCTTTGATCTTTTCTACGGGGTCTGACGCTCAGTGGAACGA
AAACTCACGTTAAGGGATTTTGGTCATGAGATTATCAAAAAGGATCTTCACCTAGATCCTTTTAAATTAA
AAATGAAGTTTTAAATCAATCTAAAGTATATATGAGTAAACTTGGTCTGACAGTTACCAATGCTTAATCA
GTGAGGCACCTATCTCAGCGATCTGTCTATTTCGTTCATCCATAGTTGCCTGACTCCCCGTCGTGTAGAT
AACTACGATACGGGAGGGCTTACCATCTGGCCCCAGTGCTGCAATGATACCGCGAGAACCACGCTCACCG
GCTCCAGATTTATCAGCAATAAACCAGCCAGCCGGAAGGGCCGAGCGCAGAAGTGGTCCTGCAACTTTAT
CCGCCTCCATCCAGTCTATTAATTGTTGCCGGGAAGCTAGAGTAAGTAGTTCGCCAGTTAATAGTTTGCG
CAACGTTGTTGCCATTGCTACAGGCATCGTGGTGTCACGCTCGTCGTTTGGTATGGCTTCATTCAGCTCC
GGTTCCCAACGATCAAGGCGAGTTACATGATCCCCCATGTTGTGCAAAAAAGCGGTTAGCTCCTTCGGTC
CTCCGATCGTTGTCAGAAGTAAGTTGGCCGCAGTGTTATCACTCATGGTTATGGCAGCACTGCATAATTC
TCTTACTGTCATGCCATCCGTAAGATGCTTTTCTGTGACTGGTGAGTACTCAACCAAGTCATTCTGAGAA
TAGTGTATGCGGCGACCGAGTTGCTCTTGCCCGGCGTCAATACGGGATAATACCGCGCCACATAGCAGAA
CTTTAAAAGTGCTCATCATTGGAAAACGTTCTTCGGGGCGAAAACTCTCAAGGATCTTACCGCTGTTGAG
ATCCAGTTCGATGTAACCCACTCGTGCACCCAACTGATCTTCAGCATCTTTTACTTTCACCAGCGTTTCT
GGGTGAGCAAAAACAGGAAGGCAAAATGCCGCAAAAAAGGGAATAAGGGCGACACGGAAATGTTGAATAC
TCATACTCTTCCTTTTTCAATATTATTGAAGCATTTATCAGGGTTATTGTCTCATGAGCGGATACATATT
TGAATGTATTTAGAAAAATAAACAAATAGGGGTTCCGCGCACATTTCCCCGAAAAGTGCCAC
